>Addgene plasmid #191317 | LTR5HS S. aureus scaffold CARGO array | addgene full sequence | sequence record 378476 | Addgene NGS Result
TCGTGCACCCAACTGATCTTCAGCATCTTTTACTTTCACCAGCGTTTCTGGGTGAGCAAAAACAGGAAGG
CAAAATGCCGCAAAAAAGGGAATAAGGGCGACACGGAAATGTTGAATACTCATACTCTTCCTTTTTCAAT
ATTATTGAAGCATTTATCAGGGTTATTGTCTCATGAGCGGATACATATTTGAATGTATTTAGAAAAATAA
ACAAATAGGGGTTCCGCGCACATTTCCCCGAAAAGTGCCACCTAAATTGTAAGCGTTAATATTTTGTTAA
AATTCGCGTTAAATTTTTGTTAAATCAGCTCATTTTTTAACCAATAGGCCGAAATCGGCAAAATCCCTTA
TAAATCAAAAGAATAGACCGAGATAGGGT
[37 nt withheld, positions 380-416]
AAAGAACGTGGACTCCAACGTCAAAGG
[49 nt withheld, positions 444-492]
T
[91 nt withheld, positions 494-584]
G
[124 nt withheld, positions 586-709]
CCCATTCGCCATTCAGGCTGCGCAACTGTTGGGAAGGGCGATCGGTGCGGGCCTCTTCGCTATTACGCCA
GCTGGCGAAAGGGGGATGTGCTGCAAGGCGATTAAGTTGGGTAACGCCAGGGTTTTCCCAGTCACGACGT
TGTAAAACGACGGCCAGTGAGCGCGCCTCGTTCATTCACGTTTTTGAACCCGTGGAGGACGGGCAGACTC
GCGGTGCAAATGTGTTTTACAGCGTGATGGAGCAGATGAAGATGCTCGACACGCTGCAGAACACGCAGCT
AGATTAACCCTAGAAAGATAATCATATTGTGACGTACGTTAAAGATAATCATGTGTAAAATTGACGCATG
TGTTTTATCGGTCTGTATATCGAGGTTTATTTATTAATTTGAATAGATATTAAGTTTTATTATATTTACA
CTTACATACTAATAATAAATTCAACAAACAATTTATTTATGTTTATTTATTTATTAAAAAAAACAAAAAC
TCAAAATTTCTTCTATAAAGTAACAAAACTTTTATGAGGGACAGCCCCCCCCCAAAGCCCCCAGGGATGT
AATTACGTCCCTCCCCCGCTAGGGGGCAGCAGCGAGCCGCCCGGGGCTCCGCTCCGGTCCGGCGCTCCCC
CCGCATCCCCGAGCCGGCAGCGTGCGGGGACAGCCCGGGCACGGGGAAGGTGGCACGGGATCGCTTTCCT
CTGAACGCTTCTCGCTGCTCTTTGAGCCTGCAGACACCTGGGGGGATACGGGGAAAAGGCCTCCACGGCC
AGACTAGAACTTTTAAAAGAAAAGGGGGGATTGGGGGGTACAGTGCAGGGGAAAGAATAGTAGACATAAT
AGCAACAGACATACAAACTAAAGAATTACAAAAACAAATTACAAAAATTCAAAATTTTATCGATCACGAG
ACTAGCCTCGAGGGATCCCGTACGTTCGAAACGCGTGCCTAGCGAATTCACCGGTAGATCTGCTAGCGGC
GCGCCGGTACCCACGTGCACATGTGTTATAGTACTCTGGAAACAGAATCTACTATAACAAGGCAAAATGC
CGTGTTTATCTCGTCAACTTGTTGGCGAGATTTTTTTCTCGAGTACTAGGATCCATTAGGCTTTCCCATG
ATTCCTTCATATTTGCATATACGATACAAGGCTGTTAGAGAGATAATTGGAATTAATTTGACTGTAAACA
CAAAGATATTAGTACAAAATACGTGACGTAGAAAGTAATAATTTCTTGGGTAGTTTGCAGTTTTAAAATT
ATGTTTTAAAATGGACTATCATATGCTTACCGTAACTTGAAAGTATTTCGATTTCTTGGCTTTATATATC
TTGTGGAAAGGACGAAACACCGTACTAAGGGAACTCAGGTTATAGTACTCTGGAAACAGAATCTACTATA
ACAAGGCAAAATGCCGTGTTTATCTCGTCAACTTGTTGGCGAGATTTTTTTCTCGAGTACTAGGACTGAT
TAGGCTTTCCCATGATTCCTTCATATTTGCATATACGATACAAGGCTGTTAGAGAGATAATTGGAATTAA
TTTGACTGTAAACACAAAGATATTAGTACAAAATACGTGACGTAGAAAGTAATAATTTCTTGGGTAGTTT
GCAGTTTTAAAATTATGTTTTAAAATGGACTATCATATGCTTACCGTAACTTGAAAGTATTTCGATTTCT
TGGCTTTATATATCTTGTGGAAAGGACGAAACACCGAAAACCGCCTTAGGGCGTTATAGTACTCTGGAAA
CAGAATCTACTATAACAAGGCAAAATGCCGTGTTTATCTCGTCAACTTGTTGGCGAGATTTTTTTCTCGA
GTACTAGGATCCATTAGGCTTTCCCATGATTCCTTCATATTTGCATATACGATACAAGGCTGTTAGAGAG
ATAATTGGAATTAATTTGACTGTAAACACAAAGATATTAGTACAAAATACGTGACGTAGAAAGTAATAAT
TTCTTGGGTAGTTTGCAGTTTTAAAATTATGTTTTAAAATGGACTATCATATGCTTACCGTAACTTGAAA
GTATTTCGATTTCTTGGCTTTATATATCTTGTGGAAAGGACGAAACACCGAAAACTGCCTTAGGGCGTTA
TAGTACTCTGGAAACAGAATCTACTATAACAAGGCAAAATGCCGTGTTTATCTCGTCAACTTGTTGGCGA
GATTTTTTTCTCGAGTACTAGGATCCATTAGGCTTTCCCATGATTCCTTCATATTTGCATATACGATACA
AGGCTGTTAGAGAGATAATTGGAATTAATTTGACTGTAAACACAAAGATATTAGTACAAAATACGTGACG
TAGAAAGTAATAATTTCTTGGGTAGTTTGCAGTTTTAAAATTATGTTTTAAAATGGACTATCATATGCTT
ACCGTAACTTGAAAGTATTTCGATTTCTTGGCTTTATATATCTTGTGGAAAGGACGAAACACCGAGCCCG
ACACCCGTAAGTTATAGTACTCTGGAAACAGAATCTACTATAACAAGGCAAAATGCCGTGTTTATCTCGT
CAACTTGTTGGCGAGATTTTTTTCTCGAGTACTAGGATCCATTAGGCTTTCCCATGATTCCTTCATATTT
GCATATACGATACAAGGCTGTTAGAGAGATAATTGGAATTAATTTGACTGTAAACACAAAGATATTAGTA
CAAAATACGTGACGTAGAAAGTAATAATTTCTTGGGTAGTTTGCAGTTTTAAAATTATGTTTTAAAATGG
ACTATCATATGCTTACCGTAACTTGAAAGTATTTCGATTTCTTGGCTTTATATATCTTGTGGAAAGGACG
AAACACCGAGGAGAAAACCACCTTGTTATAGTACTCTGGAAACAGAATCTACTATAACAAGGCAAAATGC
CGTGTTTATCTCGTCAACTTGTTGGCGAGATTTTTTTCTCGAGTACTAGGATCCATTAGGCTTTCCCATG
ATTCCTTCATATTTGCATATACGATACAAGGCTGTTAGAGAGATAATTGGAATTAATTTGACTGTAAACA
CAAAGATATTAGTACAAAATACGTGACGTAGAAAGTAATAATTTCTTGGGTAGTTTGCAGTTTTAAAATT
ATGTTTTAAAATGGACTATCATATGCTTACCGTAACTTGAAAGTATTTCGATTTCTTGGCTTTATATATC
TTGTGGAAAGGACGAAACACCGTACCATCTCGGAGAGGGTTATAGTACTCTGGAAACAGAATCTACTATA
ACAAGGCAAAATGCCGTGTTTATCTCGTCAACTTGTTGGCGAGATTTTTTTCTCGAGTACTAGGATCCAT
TAGGCTTTCCCATGATTCCTTCATATTTGCATATACGATACAAGGCTGTTAGAGAGATAATTGGAATTAA
TTTGACTGTAAACACAAAGATATTAGTACAAAATACGTGACGTAGAAAGTAATAATTTCTTGGGTAGTTT
GCAGTTTTAAAATTATGTTTTAAAATGGACTATCATATGCTTACCGTAACTTGAAAGTATTTCGATTTCT
TGGCTTTATATATCTTGTGGAAAGGACGAAACACCGAACCTTGGACAATACCGTTATAGTACTCTGGAAA
CAGAATCTACTATAACAAGGCAAAATGCCGTGTTTATCTCGTCAACTTGTTGGCGAGATTTTTTTCTCGA
GTACTAGGATCCATTAGGCTTTCCCATGATTCCTTCATATTTGCATATACGATACAAGGCTGTTAGAGAG
ATAATTGGAATTAATTTGACTGTAAACACAAAGATATTAGTACAAAATACGTGACGTAGAAAGTAATAAT
TTCTTGGGTAGTTTGCAGTTTTAAAATTATGTTTTAAAATGGACTATCATATGCTTACCGTAACTTGAAA
GTATTTCGATTTCTTGGCTTTATATATCTTGTGGAAAGGACGAAACACCGTAAAGGGTCTGTGCTGGTTA
TAGTACTCTGGAAACAGAATCTACTATAACAAGGCAAAATGCCGTGTTTATCTCGTCAACTTGTTGGCGA
GATTTTTTTCTCGAGTACTAGGATCCATTAGGCTTTCCCATGATTCCTTCATATTTGCATATACGATACA
AGGCTGTTAGAGAGATAATTGGAATTAATTTGACTGTAAACACAAAGATATTAGTACAAAATACGTGACG
TAGAAAGTAATAATTTCTTGGGTAGTTTGCAGTTTTAAAATTATGTTTTAAAATGGACTATCATATGCTT
ACCGTAACTTGAAAGTATTTCGATTTCTTGGCTTTATATATCTTGTGGAAAGGACGAAACACCGGACATT
CCATTGCCCAGTTATAGTACTCTGGAAACAGAATCTACTATAACAAGGCAAAATGCCGTGTTTATCTCGT
CAACTTGTTGGCGAGATTTTTTTCTCGAGTACTAGGATCCATTAGGCTTTCCCATGATTCCTTCATATTT
GCATATACGATACAAGGCTGTTAGAGAGATAATTGGAATTAATTTGACTGTAAACACAAAGATATTAGTA
CAAAATACGTGACGTAGAAAGTAATAATTTCTTGGGTAGTTTGCAGTTTTAAAATTATGTTTTAAAATGG
ACTATCATATGCTTACCGTAACTTGAAAGTATTTCGATTTCTTGGCTTTATATATCTTGTGGAAAGGACG
AAACACCGATAGAGAAAGAAAAGTGTTATAGTACTCTGGAAACAGAATCTACTATAACAAGGCAAAATGC
CGTGTTTATCTCGTCAACTTGTTGGCGAGATTTTTTTCTCGAGTACTAGGATCCATTAGGCTTTCCCATG
ATTCCTTCATATTTGCATATACGATACAAGGCTGTTAGAGAGATAATTGGAATTAATTTGACTGTAAACA
CAAAGATATTAGTACAAAATACGTGACGTAGAAAGTAATAATTTCTTGGGTAGTTTGCAGTTTTAAAATT
ATGTTTTAAAATGGACTATCATATGCTTACCGTAACTTGAAAGTATTTCGATTTCTTGGCTTTATATATC
TTGTGGAAAGGACGAAACACCGGAAACGCCCACAGGTGGTTATAGTACTCTGGAAACAGAATCTACTATA
ACAAGGCAAAATGCCGTGTTTATCTCGTCAACTTGTTGGCGAGATTTTTTTCTCGAGTACTAGGATCCAT
TAGGCTTTCCCATGATTCCTTCATATTTGCATATACGATACAAGGCTGTTAGAGAGATAATTGGAATTAA
TTTGACTGTAAACACAAAGATATTAGTACAAAATACGTGACGTAGAAAGTAATAATTTCTTGGGTAGTTT
GCAGTTTTAAAATTATGTTTTAAAATGGACTATCATATGCTTACCGTAACTTGAAAGTATTTCGATTTCT
TGGCTTTATATATCTTGTGGAAAGGACGAAACACCGAAGCTTTCTTGCTTAGGTTATAGTACTCTGGAAA
CAGAATCTACTATAACAAGGCAAAATGCCGTGTTTATCTCGTCAACTTGTTGGCGAGATTTTTTTCTCGA
GTACTAGGATCCATTAGGCTTTCCCATGATTCCTTCATATTTGCATATACGATACAAGGCTGTTAGAGAG
ATAATTGGAATTAATTTGACTGTAAACACAAAGATATTAGTACAAAATACGTGACGTAGAAAGTAATAAT
TTCTTGGGTAGTTTGCAGTTTTAAAATTATGTTTTAAAATGGACTATCATATGCTTACCGTAACTTGAAA
GTATTTCGATTTCTTGGCTTTATATATCTTGTGGAAAGGACGAAACACCGTTTTTTTTCTAGAGGTACCC
GTTACATAACTTACGGTAAATGGCCCGCCTGGCTGACCGCCCAACGACCCCCGCCCATTGACGTCAATAG
TAACGCCAATAGGGACTTTCCATTGACGTCAATGGGTGGAGTATTTACGGTAAACTGCCCACTTGGCAGT
ACATCAAGTGTATCATATGCCAAGTACGCCCCCTATTGACGTCAATGACGGTAAATGGCCCGCCTGGCAT
TGTGCCCAGTACATGACCTTATGGGACTTTCCTACTTGGCAGTACATCTACGTATTAGTCATCGCTATTA
CCATGGTCGAGGTGAGCCCCACGTTCTGCTTCACTCTCCCCATCTCCCCCCCCTCCCCACCCCCAATTTT
GTATTTATTTATTTTTTAATTATTTTGTGCAGCGATGGGGGCGGGGGGGGGGGGGGGCGCGCGCCAGGCG
GGGCGGGGCGGGGCGAGGGGCGGGGCGGGGCGAGGCGGAGAGGTGCGGCGGCAGCCAATCAGAGCGGCGC
GCTCCGAAAGTTTCCTTTTATGGCGAGGCGGCGGCGGCGGCGGCCCTATAAAAAGCGAAGCGCGCGGCGG
GCGGGAGTCGCTGCGCGCTGCCTTCGCCCCGTGCCCCGCTCCGCCGCCGCCTCGCGCCGCCCGCCCCGGC
TCTGACTGACCGCGTTACTCCCACAGGTGAGCGGGCGGGACGGCCCTTCTCCTCCGGGCTGTAATTAGCT
GAGCAAGAGGTAAGGGTTTAAGGGATGGTTGGTTGGTGGGGTATTAATGTTTAATTACCTGGAGCACCTG
CCTGAAATCACTTTTTTTCAGGTTGGACCGGTGCCACCATGGTGAGCAAGGGCGAGGAGGATAACATGGC
CATCATCAAGGAGTTCATGCGCTTCAAGGTGCACATGGAGGGCTCCGTGAACGGCCACGAGTTCGAGATC
GAGGGCGAGGGCGAGGGCCGCCCCTACGAGGGCACCCAGACCGCCAAGCTGAAGGTGACCAAGGGTGGCC
CCCTGCCCTTCGCCTGGGACATCCTGTCCCCTCAGTTCATGTACGGCTCCAAGGCCTACGTGAAGCACCC
CGCCGACATCCCCGACTACTTGAAGCTGTCCTTCCCCGAGGGCTTCAAGTGGGAGCGCGTGATGAACTTC
GAGGACGGCGGCGTGGTGACCGTGACCCAGGACTCCTCCCTGCAGGACGGCGAGTTCATCTACAAGGTGA
AGCTGCGCGGCACCAACTTCCCCTCCGACGGCCCCGTAATGCAGAAAAAGACCATGGGCTGGGAGGCCTC
CTCCGAGCGGATGTACCCCGAGGACGGCGCCCTGAAGGGCGAGATCAAGCAGAGGCTGAAGCTGAAGGAC
GGCGGCCACTACGACGCTGAGGTCAAGACCACCTACAAGGCCAAGAAGCCCGTGCAGCTGCCCGGCGCCT
ACAACGTCAACATCAAGTTGGACATCACCTCCCACAACGAGGACTACACCATCGTGGAACAGTACGAACG
CGCCGAGGGCCGCCACTCCACCGGCGGCATGGACGAGCTGTACAAGTAGGAATTCCTAGAGCTCGCTGAT
CAGCCTCGACTGTGCCTTCTAGTTGCCAGCCATCTGTTGTTTGCCCCTCCCCCGTGCCTTCCTTGACCCT
GGAAGGTGCCACTCCCACTGTCCTTTCCTAATAAAATGAGGAAATTGCATCGCATTGTCTGAGTAGGTGT
CATTCTATTCTGGGGGGTGGGGTGGGGCAGGACAGCAAGGGGGAGGATTGGGAAGAGAATAGCAGGCATG
CTGGGGAGCGGCCGCGTCGACAATCAACCTCTGGATTACAAAATTTGTGAAAGATTGACTGGTATTCTTA
ACTATGTTGCTCCTTTTACGCTATGTGGATACGCTGCTTTAATGCCTTTGTATCATGCTATTGCTTCCCG
TATGGCTTTCATTTTCTCCTCCTTGTATAAATCCTGGTTGCTGTCTCTTTATGAGGAGTTGTGGCCCGTT
GTCAGGCAACGTGGCGTGGTGTGCACTGTGTTTGCTGACGCAACCCCCACTGGTTGGGGCATTGCCACCA
CCTGTCAGCTCCTTTCCGGGACTTTCGCTTTCCCCCTCCCTATTGCCACGGCGGAACTCATCGCCGCCTG
CCTTGCCCGCTGCTGGACAGGGGCTCGGCTGTTGGGCACTGACAATTCCGTGGTGTTGTCGGGGAAGCTG
ACGTCCTTTCCATGGCTGCTCGCCTGTGTTGCCACCTGGATTCTGCGCGGGACGTCCTTCTGCTACGTCC
CTTCGGCCCTCAATCCAGCGGACCTTCCTTCCCGCGGCCTGCTGCCGGCTCTGCGGCCTCTTCCGCGTCT
TCGCCTTCGCCCTCAGACGAGTCGGATCTCCCTTTGGGCCGCCTCCCCGCCTGGAATTTCACCGGCGACC
GATTCCTCCCGATAAGTAAATTACAGAAAAGCTCAGGTTAAATGTAAGAGGATCTTAAATATTGATTTGG
TTTTTGTCTTAATGGTGCCCGGCGTATTTATACGAACCATTAAATTTCACTAGACCGTTTGTAGTCAGTG
GTGAACGCTGCATGACCCACGCTCTCAAAGTGAGTTGTGTTGCTTTGCGGGAATCCAGCAGTCACATTAA
TGCTGGAAAAAGTTCAGGCAACTAGTGTACTTTGTAGCGGGGTCCGGGAGAGGCTGGGGTCTAGAGTGGC
GATGGGACGAAAGTGTAAAGAAAGTTTTCGGTGTGTGTGTGTGTGTGTGTGTGTGTGTGTGTGTGTGTGT
AGGTAGGTAGGTAGAAACTGCATCCTCTGCTTGTGTAAATTCGGTTACAAGTCTGTAACAGAGGTACTGA
GATGTGACTGAGTCTCAAGGCCAGGCGATCGGGATTCTGAAGAGGCATTTGCATAACTGAGCAAGAGTCT
TTGCCCCACCCTTCCACGCCGACCCAAGACAAGGGGACAGCTCTGGGTGGGTCACCTGAAGGGCCAGGGG
CCCGCCCACATCCCCGCCCACACCCACCTTGAGCGCTTCTCATTGGGCATTCCAGCCTACCCAGCTCGGA
GTTAGTTACTCCGTAAGTGTGGCCGGAACAGAGTTCGTCCATCTAAAAAGGGAGGGGACCGGCGAACACA
TCTAGAGCCACCATGGGATCGGCCATTGAACAAGATGGATTGCACGCAGGTTCTCCGGCCGCTTGGGTGG
AGAGGCTATTCGGCTATGACTGGGCACAACAGACAATCGGCTGCTCTGATGCCGCCGTGTTCCGGCTGTC
AGCGCAGGGGCGCCCGGTTCTTTTTGTCAAGACCGACCTGTCCGGTGCCCTGAATGAACTGCAGGACGAG
GCAGCGCGGCTATCGTGGCTGGCCACGACGGGCGTTCCTTGCGCAGCTGTGCTCGACGTTGTCACTGAAG
CGGGAAGGGACTGGCTGCTATTGGGCGAAGTGCCGGGGCAGGATCTCCTGTCATCTCACCTTGCTCCTGC
CGAGAAAGTATCCATCATGGCTGATGCAATGCGGCGGCTGCATACGCTTGATCCGGCTACCTGCCCATTC
GACCACCAAGCGAAACATCGCATCGAGCGAGCACGTACTCGGATGGAAGCCGGTCTTGTCGATCAGGATG
ATCTGGACGAAGAGCATCAGGGGCTCGCGCCAGCCGAACTGTTCGCCAGGCTCAAGGCGCGCATGCCCGA
CGGCGATGATCTCGTCGTGACCCATGGCGATGCCTGCTTGCCGAATATCATGGTGGAAAATGGCCGCTTT
TCTGGATTCATCGACTGTGGCCGGCTGGGTGTGGCGGACCGCTATCAGGACATAGCGTTGGCTACCCGTG
ATATTGCTGAAGAGCTTGGCGGCGAATGGGCTGACCGCTTCCTCGTGCTTTACGGTATCGCCGCTCCCGA
TTCGCAGCGCATCGCCTTCTATCGCCTTCTTGACGAGTTCTTCTGAAGAACTAACTAAACTTGTTTATTG
CAGCTTATAATGGTTACAAATAAAGCAATAGCATCACAAATTTCACAAATAAAGCATTTTTTTCACTGCA
TTCTAGTTGTGGTTTGTCCAAACTCATCAATGTATCTTATCATGTCTGGAATTGACTCAAATGATGTCAA
TTAGTCTATCAGAAGCTCATCTGGTCTCCCTTCCGGGGGACAAGACATCCCTGTTTAATATTTAAACAGC
AGTGTTCCCAAACTGGGTTCTTATATCCCTTGCTCTGGTCAACCAGGTTGCAGGGTTTCCTGTCCTCACA
GGAACGAAGTCCCTAAAGAAACAGTGGCAGCCAGGTTTAGCCCCGGAATTGACTGGATTCCTTTTTTAGG
GCCCATTGGTATGGCTTTTTCCCCGTATCCCCCCAGGTGTCTGCAGGCTCAAAGAGCAGCGAGAAGCGTT
CAGAGGAAAGCGATCCCGTGCCACCTTCCCCGTGCCCGGGCTGTCCCCGCACGCTGCCGGCTCGGGGATG
CGGGGGGAGCGCCGGACCGGAGCGGAGCCCCGGGCGGCTCGCTGCTGCCCCCTAGCGGGGGAGGGACGTA
ATTACATCCCTGGGGGCTTTGGGGGGGGGCTGTCCCTGATATCTATAACAAGAAAATATATATATAATAA
GTTATCACGTAAGTAGAACATGAAATAACAATATAATTATCGTATGAGTTAAATCTTAAAAGTCACGTAA
AAGATAATCATGCGTCATTTTGACTCACGCGGTCGTTATAGTTCAAAATCAGTGACACTTACCGCATTGA
CAAGCACGCCTCACGGGAGCTCCAAGCGGCGACTGAGATGTCCTAAATGCACAGCGACGGATTCGCGCTA
TTTAGAAAGAGAGAGCAATATTTCAAGAATGCATGCGTCAATTTTACGCAGACTATCTTTCTAGGGTTAA
TCTAGCTGCATCAGGATCATATCGTCGGGTCTTTTTTCCGGCTCAGTCATCGCCCAAGCTGGCGCTATCT
GGGCATCGGGGAGGAAGAAGCCCGTGCCTTTTCCCGCGAGGTTGAAGCGGCATGGAAAGAGTTTGCCGAG
GATGACTGCTGCTGCATTGACGTTGAGCGAAAACGCACGTTTACCATGATGATTCGGGAAGGTGTGGCCA
TGCACGCCTTTAACGGTGAACTGTTCGTTCAGGCCACCTGGGATACCAGTTCGTCGCGGCTTTTCCGGAC
ACAGTTCCGGATGGTCAGCCCGAAGCGCATCAGCAACCCGAACAATACCGGCGACAGCCGGAACTGCCGT
GCCGGTGTGCAGATTAATGACAGCGGTGCGGCGCTGGGATATTACGTCAGCGAGGACGGGTATCCTGGCT
GGATGCCGCAGAAATGGACATGGATACCCCGTGAGTTACCCGGCGGGCGCGCTTGGCGTAATCATGGTCA
TAGCTGTTTCCTGTGTGAAATTGTTATCCGCTCACAATTCCACACAACATACGAGCCGGAAGCATAAAGT
GTAAAGCCTGGGGTGCCTAATGAGTGAGCTAACTCACATTAATTGCGTTGCGCTCACTGCCCGCTTTCCA
GTCGGGAAACCTGTCGTGCCAGCTGCATTAATGAATCGGCCAACGCGCGGGGAGAGGCGGTTTGCGTATT
GGGCGCTCTTCCGCTTCCTCGCTCACTGACTCGCTGCGCTCGGTCGTTCGGCTGCGGCGAGCGGTATCAG
CTCACTCAAAGGCGGTAATACGGTTATCCACAGAATCAGGGGATAACGCAGGAAAGAACATGTGAGCAAA
AGGCCAGCAAAAGGCCAGGAACCGTAAAAAGGCCGCGTTGCTGGCGTTTTTCCATAGGCTCCGCCCCCCT
GACGAGCATCACAAAAATCGACGCTCAAGTCAGAGGTGGCGAAACCCGACAGGACTATAAAGATACCAGG
CGTTTCCCCCTGGAAGCTCCCTCGTGCGCTCTCCTGTTCCGACCCTGCCGCTTACCGGATACCTGTCCGC
CTTTCTCCCTTCGGGAAGCGTGGCGCTTTCTCATAGCTCACGCTGTAGGTATCTCAGTTCGGTGTAGGTC
GTTCGCTCCAAGCTGGGCTGTGTGCACGAACCCCCCGTTCAGCCCGACCGCTGCGCCTTATCCGGTAACT
ATCGTCTTGAGTCCAACCCGGTAAGACACGACTTATCGCCACTGGCAGCAGCCACTGGTAACAGGATTAG
CAGAGCGAGGTATGTAGGCGGTGCTACAGAGTTCTTGAAGTGGTGGCCTAACTACGGCTACACTAGAAGA
ACAGTATTTGGTATCTGCGCTCTGCTGAAGCCAGTTACCTTCGGAAAAAGAGTTGGTAGCTCTTGATCCG
GCAAACAAACCACCGCTGGTAGCGGTGGTTTTTTTGTTTGCAAGCAGCAGATTACGCGCAGAAAAAAAGG
ATCTCAAGAAGATCCTTTGATCTTTTCTACGGGGTCTGACGCTCAGTGGAACGAAAACTCACGTTAAGGG
ATTTTGGTCATGAGATTATCAAAAAGGATCTTCACCTAGATCCTTTTAAATTAAAAATGAAGTTTTAAAT
CAATCTAAAGTATATATGAGTAAACTTGGTCTGACAGTTACCAATGCTTAATCAGTGAGGCACCTATCTC
AGCGATCTGTCTATTTCGTTCATCCATAGTTGCCTGACTCCCCGTCGTGTAGATAACTACGATACGGGAG
GGCTTACCATCTGGCCCCAGTGCTGCAATGATACCGCGAGACCCACGCTCACCGGCTCCAGATTTATCAG
CAATAAACCAGCCAGCCGGAAGGGCCGAGCGCAGAAGTGGTCCTGCAACTTTATCCGCCTCCATCCAGTC
TATTAATTGTTGCCGGGAAGCTAGAGTAAGTAGTTCGCCAGTTAATAGTTTGCGCAACGTTGTTGCCATT
GCTACAGGCATCGTGGTGTCACGCTCGTCGTTTGGTATGGCTTCATTCAGCTCCGGTTCCCAACGATCAA
GGCGAGTTACATGATCCCCCATGTTGTGCAAAAAAGCGGTTAGCTCCTTCGGTCCTCCGATCGTTGTCAG
AAGTAAGTTGGCCGCAGTGTTATCACTCATGGTTATGGCAGCACTGCATAATTCTCTTACTGTCATGCCA
TCCGTAAGATGCTTTTCTGTGACTGGTGAGTACTCAACCAAGTCATTCTGAGAATAGTGTATGCGGCGAC
CGAGTTGCTCTTGCCCGGCGTCAATACGGGATAATACCGCGCCACATAGCAGAACTTTAAAAGTGCTCAT
CATTGGAAAACGTTCTTCGGGGCGAAAACTCTCAAGGATCTTACCGCTGTTGAGATCCAGTTCGATGTAA
CCCAC
Features (pLannotate 1.2.2; 47 found; start..end, strand, type, name):
    124..228     -  promoter       AmpR promoter: bla
    281..709     -  rep_origin     f1 ori (sequence partly withheld): f1 bacteriophage origin of replication; arrow indicates direction of (+) strand synthesis
    714..869     -  CDS            lacZα (fragment): LacZα fragment of β-galactosidase; lacZ fragment
    871..990     +  CDS            B (fragment): PORTL_LAMBD - Experimental evidence at protein level: Swiss-Prot protein existence level 1. Forms the portal vertex of the capsid (PubMed:6228056, PubMed:6232391). This portal plays critical roles in head assembly, genome packaging, neck/tail attachment, and genome ejection (Probable). The portal protein multimerizes as a single ring-shaped homododecamer arranged around a central channel (PubMed:6232391). Binds to the terminase subunits to form the packaging machine (PubMed:7799432). From Escherichia phage lambda (Bacteriophage lambda).
   1490..1607    +  misc_feature   cPPT/CTS: central polypurine tract and central termination sequence of HIV-1
   1718..1789    +  misc_RNA       Sa gRNA scaffold (fragment): guide RNA scaffold for the Staphylococcus aureus CRISPR/Cas9 system
   1821..2052    +  promoter       U6 promoter: RNA polymerase III promoter for human U6 snRNA
   2082..2153    +  misc_RNA       Sa gRNA scaffold (fragment): guide RNA scaffold for the Staphylococcus aureus CRISPR/Cas9 system
   2185..2416    +  promoter       U6 promoter: RNA polymerase III promoter for human U6 snRNA
   2446..2517    +  misc_RNA       Sa gRNA scaffold (fragment): guide RNA scaffold for the Staphylococcus aureus CRISPR/Cas9 system
   2549..2780    +  promoter       U6 promoter: RNA polymerase III promoter for human U6 snRNA
   2810..2881    +  misc_RNA       Sa gRNA scaffold (fragment): guide RNA scaffold for the Staphylococcus aureus CRISPR/Cas9 system
   2913..3144    +  promoter       U6 promoter: RNA polymerase III promoter for human U6 snRNA
   3174..3245    +  misc_RNA       Sa gRNA scaffold (fragment): guide RNA scaffold for the Staphylococcus aureus CRISPR/Cas9 system
   3277..3508    +  promoter       U6 promoter: RNA polymerase III promoter for human U6 snRNA
   3538..3609    +  misc_RNA       Sa gRNA scaffold (fragment): guide RNA scaffold for the Staphylococcus aureus CRISPR/Cas9 system
   3641..3872    +  promoter       U6 promoter: RNA polymerase III promoter for human U6 snRNA
   3902..3973    +  misc_RNA       Sa gRNA scaffold (fragment): guide RNA scaffold for the Staphylococcus aureus CRISPR/Cas9 system
   4005..4236    +  promoter       U6 promoter: RNA polymerase III promoter for human U6 snRNA
   4266..4337    +  misc_RNA       Sa gRNA scaffold (fragment): guide RNA scaffold for the Staphylococcus aureus CRISPR/Cas9 system
   4369..4600    +  promoter       U6 promoter: RNA polymerase III promoter for human U6 snRNA
   4630..4701    +  misc_RNA       Sa gRNA scaffold (fragment): guide RNA scaffold for the Staphylococcus aureus CRISPR/Cas9 system
   4733..4964    +  promoter       U6 promoter: RNA polymerase III promoter for human U6 snRNA
   4994..5065    +  misc_RNA       Sa gRNA scaffold (fragment): guide RNA scaffold for the Staphylococcus aureus CRISPR/Cas9 system
   5097..5328    +  promoter       U6 promoter: RNA polymerase III promoter for human U6 snRNA
   5358..5429    +  misc_RNA       Sa gRNA scaffold (fragment): guide RNA scaffold for the Staphylococcus aureus CRISPR/Cas9 system
   5461..5692    +  promoter       U6 promoter: RNA polymerase III promoter for human U6 snRNA
   5722..5793    +  misc_RNA       Sa gRNA scaffold (fragment): guide RNA scaffold for the Staphylococcus aureus CRISPR/Cas9 system
   5825..6056    +  promoter       U6 promoter: RNA polymerase III promoter for human U6 snRNA
   6086..6157    +  misc_RNA       Sa gRNA scaffold (fragment): guide RNA scaffold for the Staphylococcus aureus CRISPR/Cas9 system
   6189..6420    +  promoter       U6 promoter: RNA polymerase III promoter for human U6 snRNA
   6449..6734    +  enhancer       CMV enhancer: human cytomegalovirus immediate early enhancer; contains an 18-bp deletion relative to the standard CMV enhancer
   6736..7012    +  promoter       chicken β-actin promoter: No description available
   7013..7240    +  intron         hybrid intron: hybrid between chicken β-actin (CBA) and minute virus of mice (MMV) introns (Gray et al., 2011)
   7258..7965    +  CDS            mCherry: mCherry is a basic (constitutively fluorescent) red fluorescent protein published in 2004, derived from Discosoma sp.. It is reported to be a very rapidly-maturing monomer with low acid sensitivity.
   7999..8110    +  polyA_signal   bGH poly(A) signal: bovine growth hormone polyadenylation signal
   8221..8809    +  misc_feature   WPRE: woodchuck hepatitis virus posttranscriptional regulatory element
   9542..10345   +  CDS            NeoR/KanR: aminoglycoside phosphotransferase from Tn5; aph(3')-II (or nptII); confers resistance to neomycin, kanamycin, and G418 (Geneticin®)
  10357..10478   +  polyA_signal   SV40 poly(A) signal: SV40 polyadenylation signal
  10496..10588   +  ncRNA          G-CSF SLDE: Accession: RF00183 - G-CSF factor stem-loop destabilising element (SLDE)
  11285..11752   +  CDS            B (fragment): PORTL_LAMBD - Experimental evidence at protein level: Swiss-Prot protein existence level 1. Forms the portal vertex of the capsid (PubMed:6228056, PubMed:6232391). This portal plays critical roles in head assembly, genome packaging, neck/tail attachment, and genome ejection (Probable). The portal protein multimerizes as a single ring-shaped homododecamer arranged around a central channel (PubMed:6232391). Binds to the terminase subunits to form the packaging machine (PubMed:7799432). From Escherichia phage lambda (Bacteriophage lambda).
  11788..11810   -  protein_bind   lac operator (fragment): The lac repressor binds to the lac operator to inhibit transcription in E. coli. This inhibition can be relieved by adding lactose or isopropyl-β-D-thiogalactopyranoside (IPTG). lac repressor encoded by lacI
  11814..11844   -  promoter       lac promoter: promoter for the E. coli lac operon
  11859..11880   -  protein_bind   CAP binding site: CAP binding activates transcription in the presence of cAMP. E. coli catabolite activator protein
  11893..11985   -  CDS            lacI (fragment): lac repressor; lacI; The lac repressor binds to the lac operator to inhibit transcription in E. coli. This inhibition can be relieved by adding lactose or isopropyl-β-D-thiogalactopyranoside (IPTG).
  12168..12756   -  rep_origin     ori: high-copy-number ColE1/pMB1/pBR322/pUC origin of replication
  12927..123     -  CDS            AmpR (across the origin): β-lactamase; bla; confers resistance to ampicillin, carbenicillin, and related antibiotics
