[The description below was written by a language model from this plasmid's Addgene catalogue record and pLannotate feature annotations shown in this document.]
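Description:
LTR5HS S. aureus scaffold CARGO array is a 13.7 kb piggyBac-based mammalian CRISPR plasmid that delivers a multiplexed set of guide RNAs directed against LTR5Hs elements, a family of human endogenous retroviral long terminal repeats. It is maintained in E. coli through a high-copy ColE1/pUC-type origin with ampicillin selection (AmpR), and it also carries an f1 origin and remnants of a lacZα/lac promoter cloning region. The piggyBac backbone implies genomic integration by transposase, although the automated feature table does not annotate the transposon terminal repeats themselves. The short hits to the lambda phage portal protein gene are probably annotation matches to backbone filler sequence rather than functional parts.

The payload is a long tandem array in which human U6 RNA polymerase III promoters alternate with Staphylococcus aureus Cas9 guide RNA scaffolds. The table lists thirteen copies of each, so roughly a dozen independent guide expression units sit head to tail; the short unannotated gaps between each promoter and the following scaffold presumably hold the spacers. The individual spacer sequences are not given in the record.

Downstream of the array, a CMV enhancer/chicken β-actin promoter with a hybrid intron drives mCherry, terminated by a bGH polyadenylation signal, which marks cells that have taken up the construct. A WPRE and a cPPT/CTS element are also present. A NeoR/KanR gene with an SV40 polyadenylation signal allows G418 selection of stable integrants, but its promoter is not annotated. No Cas9 is encoded, so the array must be paired with a separately supplied S. aureus Cas9 or dCas9 effector. The associated work concerns perturbing many LTR5Hs copies at once to study their long-range effects on human gene regulation.
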