Addgene plasmid #191317: LTR5HS S. aureus scaffold CARGO array
Purpose: Contains an array of guide RNAs targeting LTR5Hs elements
Depositing lab: Joanna Wysocka. Depositing organization: Stanford University. Publication: Systematic perturbation of retroviral LTRs reveals widespread long-range effects on human gene regulation. Fuentes DR, Swigut T, Wysocka J. Elife. 2018 Aug 2;7. pii: 35989. doi: 10.7554/eLife.35989. PubMed 30070637.
Backbone
  Vector backbone: piggyBac
  Total vector size (bp): 13664
  Vector type: Mammalian Expression, CRISPR
  Selectable markers: Neomycin (select with G418)
Growth in bacteria
  Bacterial resistance: Ampicillin, 100 μg/mL
  Growth temperature: 30°C
  Growth strain: NEB Stable
  Copy number: High Copy
Gene/Insert
  Gene/Insert name: Array of guide RNAs
  gRNA/shRNA sequence: LTR5Hs elements
  Species: Synthetic; Staphylococcus aureus
  Tag / fusion protein: mCherry
Terms and licenses: Academic/Nonprofit Terms; Industry Terms: Not Available to Industry
Depositor comments: This plasmid was cloned by Dr. Daniel Fuentes.
How to cite: LTR5HS S. aureus scaffold CARGO array was a gift from Joanna Wysocka (Addgene plasmid # 191317 ; http://n2t.net/addgene:191317 ; RRID:Addgene_191317)
